Addgene plasmid #123476: pMK-IEE
Purpose: MoChlo kit
Depositing lab: Scott Lenaghan & C. Neal Stewart. Depositing organization: University of Tennessee Institute of Agriculture. Publication: MoChlo: A versatile modular cloning toolbox for chloroplast biotechnology. Occhialini A, Piatek A, Pfotenhauer AC, Frazier TP, Stewart CN, Lenaghan S. Plant Physiol. 2019 Jan 24. pii: pp.18.01220. doi: 10.1104/pp.18.01220. PubMed 30679266.
Backbone
  Vector backbone: pMK-RQ
  Vector type: Synthetic Biology
Growth in bacteria
  Bacterial resistance: Kanamycin, 50 μg/mL
  Growth temperature: 37°C
  Growth strain: Top10
  Copy number: High Copy
Gene/Insert
  Gene/Insert name: IEE
  Cloning method: Restriction Enzyme; 5′ cloning site Unknown (unknown if destroyed)
Terms and licenses: Academic/Nonprofit Terms; Industry Terms: Not Available to Industry
Depositor comments: All inserts have been produced by gene synthesis and cloned in the indicated backbone vector. The insert is a chloroplast promoter designed for Golden-Gate cloning. The Original Material was developed in the performance of research that was funded by Grant Nos. ARPA-E: DE-AR000660 & DARPA: D17AC00016.
How to cite: pMK-IEE was a gift from Scott Lenaghan & C. Neal Stewart (Addgene plasmid # 123476 ; http://n2t.net/addgene:123476 ; RRID:Addgene_123476)
