[The description below was written by a language model from this plasmid's Addgene catalogue record and pLannotate feature annotations shown in this document.]
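Description:
pMK-IEE is a small (about 2.4 kb) part-donor plasmid from the MoChlo modular cloning toolbox for chloroplast biotechnology. It is built on the pMK-RQ gene-synthesis cloning backbone and classed as a synthetic biology vector. It is maintained in E. coli as a high-copy plasmid through a ColE1/pUC-type origin. Selection is with kanamycin, using an aminoglycoside phosphotransferase (NeoR/KanR) gene that the annotation places directly downstream of an AmpR (bla) promoter. The other annotated features are short backbone remnants with no evident role in the design: fragments of an M13 origin, lacZα, lacI and an RSF origin, plus a T7 promoter next to the cloning region.

The payload is a synthesized insert named IEE, formatted for Golden Gate assembly. The automated feature table does not annotate it. By elimination it probably lies in the unannotated stretch between the T7 promoter and the lacI fragment, though the record does not confirm its position, length or flanking restriction sites. The depositor comment calls the insert a chloroplast promoter. That wording looks like a generic comment shared across kit entries, and the record does not expand the abbreviation. In chloroplast engineering, "IEE" commonly stands for intercistronic expression element, a short sequence placed between genes of a synthetic operon to direct processing of polycistronic transcripts into stable, translatable monocistronic mRNAs. The identity of the part should therefore be checked against the kit documentation.

The plasmid is not an expression vector itself. It stores a standardized part that is released and combined with other MoChlo modules to build chloroplast transformation constructs.
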