Features (pLannotate 1.2.2; 8 found; start..end, strand, type, name):
      3..134     -  rep_origin     M13 ori (fragment): M13 bacteriophage origin of replication; arrow indicates direction of (+) strand synthesis
    155..311     -  CDS            lacZα (fragment): LacZα fragment of β-galactosidase; lacZ fragment
    320..338     +  promoter       T7 promoter: promoter for bacteriophage T7 RNA polymerase
    482..529     -  CDS            lacI (fragment): lac repressor; lacI; The lac repressor binds to the lac operator to inhibit transcription in E. coli. This inhibition can be relieved by adding lactose or isopropyl-β-D-thiogalactopyranoside (IPTG).
    566..606     -  rep_origin     RSF ori (fragment): Plasmids containing the RSF 1030 origin of replication can be propagated in E. coli cells that contain additional plasmids with compatible origins.
    684..1272    -  rep_origin     ori: high-copy-number ColE1/pMB1/pBR322/pUC origin of replication
   1446..2240    -  CDS            NeoR/KanR: aminoglycoside phosphotransferase confers resistance to neomycin, kanamycin, and G418 (Geneticin®)
   2241..2345    -  promoter       AmpR promoter: bla
>Addgene plasmid #123476 | pMK-IEE | addgene full sequence | sequence record 247673 | Addgene NGS Result
CTAAATTGTAAGCGTTAATATTTTGTTAAAATTCGCGTTAAATTTTTGTTAAATCAGCTCATTTTTTAAC
CAATAGGCCGAAATCGGCAAAATCCCTTATAAATCAAAAGAATAGACCGAGATAGGGTTGAGTGGCCGCT
ACAGGGCGCTCCCATTCGCCATTCAGGCTGCGCAACTGTTGGGAAGGGCGTTTCGGTGCGGGCCTCTTCG
CTATTACGCCAGCTGGCGAAAGGGGGATGTGCTGCAAGGCGATTAAGTTGGGTAACGCCAGGGTTTTCCC
AGTCACGACGTTGTAAAACGACGGCCAGTGAGCGCGACGTAATACGACTCACTATAGGGCGAATTGAAGG
AAGGCCGTCAAGGCCGCATCAACGAGCTCGGTCTCAGGAGTAGGATCGTTTATTTACAACGGAATGGTAT
ACAAAGTCAACAGATCTCAATACTTGAGACCGGTACCCTCTGGGCCTCATGGGCCTTCCTTTCACTGCCC
GCTTTCCAGTCGGGAAACCTGTCGTGCCAGCTGCATTAACATGGTCATAGCTGTTTCCTTGCGTATTGGG
CGCTCTCCGCTTCCTCGCTCACTGACTCGCTGCGCTCGGTCGTTCGGGTAAAGCCTGGGGTGCCTAATGA
GCAAAAGGCCAGCAAAAGGCCAGGAACCGTAAAAAGGCCGCGTTGCTGGCGTTTTTCCATAGGCTCCGCC
CCCCTGACGAGCATCACAAAAATCGACGCTCAAGTCAGAGGTGGCGAAACCCGACAGGACTATAAAGATA
CCAGGCGTTTCCCCCTGGAAGCTCCCTCGTGCGCTCTCCTGTTCCGACCCTGCCGCTTACCGGATACCTG
TCCGCCTTTCTCCCTTCGGGAAGCGTGGCGCTTTCTCATAGCTCACGCTGTAGGTATCTCAGTTCGGTGT
AGGTCGTTCGCTCCAAGCTGGGCTGTGTGCACGAACCCCCCGTTCAGCCCGACCGCTGCGCCTTATCCGG
TAACTATCGTCTTGAGTCCAACCCGGTAAGACACGACTTATCGCCACTGGCAGCAGCCACTGGTAACAGG
ATTAGCAGAGCGAGGTATGTAGGCGGTGCTACAGAGTTCTTGAAGTGGTGGCCTAACTACGGCTACACTA
GAAGAACAGTATTTGGTATCTGCGCTCTGCTGAAGCCAGTTACCTTCGGAAAAAGAGTTGGTAGCTCTTG
ATCCGGCAAACAAACCACCGCTGGTAGCGGTGGTTTTTTTGTTTGCAAGCAGCAGATTACGCGCAGAAAA
AAAGGATCTCAAGAAGATCCTTTGATCTTTTCTACGGGGTCTGACGCTCAGTGGAACGAAAACTCACGTT
AAGGGATTTTGGTCATGAGATTATCAAAAAGGATCTTCACCTAGATCCTTTTAAATTAAAAATGAAGTTT
TAAATCAATCTAAAGTATATATGAGTAAACTTGGTCTGACAGTTATTAGAAAAATTCATCCAGCAGACGA
TAAAACGCAATACGCTGGCTATCCGGTGCCGCAATGCCATACAGCACCAGAAAACGATCCGCCCATTCGC
CGCCCAGTTCTTCCGCAATATCACGGGTGGCCAGCGCAATATCCTGATAACGATCCGCCACGCCCAGACG
GCCGCAATCAATAAAGCCGCTAAAACGGCCATTTTCCACCATAATGTTCGGCAGGCACGCATCACCATGG
GTCACCACCAGATCTTCGCCATCCGGCATGCTCGCTTTCAGACGCGCAAACAGCTCTGCCGGTGCCAGGC
CCTGATGTTCTTCATCCAGATCATCCTGATCCACCAGGCCCGCTTCCATACGGGTACGCGCACGTTCAAT
ACGATGTTTCGCCTGATGATCAAACGGACAGGTCGCCGGGTCCAGGGTATGCAGACGACGCATGGCATCC
GCCATAATGCTCACTTTTTCTGCCGGCGCCAGATGGCTAGACAGCAGATCCTGACCCGGCACTTCGCCCA
GCAGCAGCCAATCACGGCCCGCTTCGGTCACCACATCCAGCACCGCCGCACACGGAACACCGGTGGTGGC
CAGCCAGCTCAGACGCGCCGCTTCATCCTGCAGCTCGTTCAGCGCACCGCTCAGATCGGTTTTCACAAAC
AGCACCGGACGACCCTGCGCGCTCAGACGAAACACCGCCGCATCAGAGCAGCCAATGGTCTGCTGCGCCC
AATCATAGCCAAACAGACGTTCCACCCACGCTGCCGGGCTACCCGCATGCAGGCCATCCTGTTCAATCAT
ACTCTTCCTTTTTCAATATTATTGAAGCATTTATCAGGGTTATTGTCTCATGAGCGGATACATATTTGAA
TGTATTTAGAAAAATAAACAAATAGGGGTTCCGCGCACATTTCCCCGAAAAGTGCCAC
