>Addgene plasmid #123476 | pMK-IEE | depositor partial sequence | sequence record 235575 | IEE
TAGGATCGTTTATTTACAACGGAATGGTATACAAAGTCAACAGATCTCAA
